>Addgene plasmid #68408 | TOPO 2-5 | depositor full sequence | sequence record 128079 | Full plasmid sequence
AGCGCCCAATACGCAAACCGCCTCTCCCCGCGCGTTGGCCGATTCATTAATGCAGCTGGCACGACAGGTT
TCCCGACTGGAAAGCGGGCAGTGAGCGCAACGCAATTAATGTGAGTTAGCTCACTCATTAGGCACCCCAG
GCTTTACACTTTATGCTTCCGGCTCGTATGTTGTGTGGAATTGTGAGCGGATAACAATTTCACACAGGAA
ACAGCTATGACCATGATTACGCCAAGCTATTTAGGTGACACTATAGAATACTCAAGCTATGCATCAAGCT
TGGTACCGAGCTCGGATCCTAACTCGAACGCTAGCTGTGCGATCGTTTAAACACCATGGTGTCTAAGGGC
GAAGAGCTGTTCACCGGGGTGGTGCCCATCCTGGTCGAGCTGGACGGCGACGTAAACGGCCACAAGTTCA
GCGTGTCCGGCGAGGGCGAGGGCGATGCCACCTACGGCAAGCTGACCCTGAAGTTCATCTGCACCACCGG
CAAGCTGCCCGTGCCCTGGCCCACCCTCGTGACCACCCTGACCTACGGCGTGCAGTGCTTCAGCCGCTAC
CCCGACCACATGAAGCAGCACGACTTCTTCAAGTCCGCCATGCCCGAAGGCTACGTCCAGGAGCGCACCA
TCTTCTTCAAGGACGACGGCAACTACAAGACCCGCGCCGAGGTGAAGTTCGAGGGCGACACCCTGGTGAA
CCGCATCGAGCTGGTTTAAACGTTGTTGTTTGGGGTTGAATTACTCTGGATCCACTAGTAACGGCCGCCA
GTGTGCTGGAATTCTGCAGATATCCATCACACTGGCGGCCGCTCGAGCATGCATCTAGAGGGCCCAATTC
GCCCTATAGTGAGTCGTATTACAATTCACTGGCCGTCGTTTTACAACGTCGTGACTGGGAAAACCCTGGC
GTTACCCAACTTAATCGCCTTGCAGCACATCCCCCTTTCGCCAGCTGGCGTAATAGCGAAGAGGCCCGCA
CCGATCGCCCTTCCCAACAGTTGCGCAGCCTATACGTACGGCAGTTTAAGGTTTACACCTATAAAAGAGA
GAGCCGTTATCGTCTGTTTGTGGATGTACAGAGTGATATTATTGACACGCCGGGGCGACGGATGGTGATC
CCCCTGGCCAGTGCACGTCTGCTGTCAGATAAAGTCTCCCGTGAACTTTACCCGGTGGTGCATATCGGGG
ATGAAAGCTGGCGCATGATGACCACCGATATGGCCAGTGTGCCGGTCTCCGTTATCGGGGAAGAAGTGGC
TGATCTCAGCCACCGCGAAAATGACATCAAAAACGCCATTAACCTGATGTTCTGGGGAATATAAATGTCA
GGCATGAGATTATCAAAAAGGATCTTCACCTAGATCCTTTTCACGTAGAAAGCCAGTCCGCAGAAACGGT
GCTGACCCCGGATGAATGTCAGCTACTGGGCTATCTGGACAAGGGAAAACGCAAGCGCAAAGAGAAAGCA
GGTAGCTTGCAGTGGGCTTACATGGCGATAGCTAGACTGGGCGGTTTTATGGACAGCAAGCGAACCGGAA
TTGCCAGCTGGGGCGCCCTCTGGTAAGGTTGGGAAGCCCTGCAAAGTAAACTGGATGGCTTTCTTGCCGC
CAAGGATCTGATGGCGCAGGGGATCAAGCTCTGATCAAGAGACAGGATGAGGATCGTTTCGCATGATTGA
ACAAGATGGATTGCACGCAGGTTCTCCGGCCGCTTGGGTGGAGAGGCTATTCGGCTATGACTGGGCACAA
CAGACAATCGGCTGCTCTGATGCCGCCGTGTTCCGGCTGTCAGCGCAGGGGCGCCCGGTTCTTTTTGTCA
AGACCGACCTGTCCGGTGCCCTGAATGAACTGCAAGACGAGGCAGCGCGGCTATCGTGGCTGGCCACGAC
GGGCGTTCCTTGCGCAGCTGTGCTCGACGTTGTCACTGAAGCGGGAAGGGACTGGCTGCTATTGGGCGAA
GTGCCGGGGCAGGATCTCCTGTCATCTCACCTTGCTCCTGCCGAGAAAGTATCCATCATGGCTGATGCAA
TGCGGCGGCTGCATACGCTTGATCCGGCTACCTGCCCATTCGACCACCAAGCGAAACATCGCATCGAGCG
AGCACGTACTCGGATGGAAGCCGGTCTTGTCGATCAGGATGATCTGGACGAAGAGCATCAGGGGCTCGCG
CCAGCCGAACTGTTCGCCAGGCTCAAGGCGAGCATGCCCGACGGCGAGGATCTCGTCGTGACCCATGGCG
ATGCCTGCTTGCCGAATATCATGGTGGAAAATGGCCGCTTTTCTGGATTCATCGACTGTGGCCGGCTGGG
TGTGGCGGACCGCTATCAGGACATAGCGTTGGCTACCCGTGATATTGCTGAAGAGCTTGGCGGCGAATGG
GCTGACCGCTTCCTCGTGCTTTACGGTATCGCCGCTCCCGATTCGCAGCGCATCGCCTTCTATCGCCTTC
TTGACGAGTTCTTCTGAATTATTAACGCTTACAATTTCCTGATGCGGTATTTTCTCCTTACGCATCTGTG
CGGTATTTCACACCGCATACAGGTGGCACTTTTCGGGGAAATGTGCGCGGAACCCCTATTTGTTTATTTT
TCTAAATACATTCAAATATGTATCCGCTCATGAGACAATAACCCTGATAAATGCTTCAATAATAGCACGT
GAGGAGGGCCACCATGGCCAAGTTGACCAGTGCCGTTCCGGTGCTCACCGCGCGCGACGTCGCCGGAGCG
GTCGAGTTCTGGACCGACCGGCTCGGGTTCTCCCGGGACTTCGTGGAGGACGACTTCGCCGGTGTGGTCC
GGGACGACGTGACCCTGTTCATCAGCGCGGTCCAGGACCAGGTGGTGCCGGACAACACCCTGGCCTGGGT
GTGGGTGCGCGGCCTGGACGAGCTGTACGCCGAGTGGTCGGAGGTCGTGTCCACGAACTTCCGGGACGCC
TCCGGGCCGGCCATGACCGAGATCGGCGAGCAGCCGTGGGGGCGGGAGTTCGCCCTGCGCGACCCGGCCG
GCAACTGCGTGCACTTCGTGGCCGAGGAGCAGGACTGACACGTGCTAAAACTTCATTTTTAATTTAAAAG
GATCTAGGTGAAGATCCTTTTTGATAATCTCATGACCAAAATCCCTTAACGTGAGTTTTCGTTCCACTGA
GCGTCAGACCCCGTAGAAAAGATCAAAGGATCTTCTTGAGATCCTTTTTTTCTGCGCGTAATCTGCTGCT
TGCAAACAAAAAAACCACCGCTACCAGCGGTGGTTTGTTTGCCGGATCAAGAGCTACCAACTCTTTTTCC
GAAGGTAACTGGCTTCAGCAGAGCGCAGATACCAAATACTGTCCTTCTAGTGTAGCCGTAGTTAGGCCAC
CACTTCAAGAACTCTGTAGCACCGCCTACATACCTCGCTCTGCTAATCCTGTTACCAGTGGCTGCTGCCA
GTGGCGATAAGTCGTGTCTTACCGGGTTGGACTCAAGACGATAGTTACCGGATAAGGCGCAGCGGTCGGG
CTGAACGGGGGGTTCGTGCACACAGCCCAGCTTGGAGCGAACGACCTACACCGAACTGAGATACCTACAG
CGTGAGCTATGAGAAAGCGCCACGCTTCCCGAAGGGAGAAAGGCGGACAGGTATCCGGTAAGCGGCAGGG
TCGGAACAGGAGAGCGCACGAGGGAGCTTCCAGGGGGAAACGCCTGGTATCTTTATAGTCCTGTCGGGTT
TCGCCACCTCTGACTTGAGCGTCGATTTTTGTGATGCTCGTCAGGGGGGCGGAGCCTATGGAAAAACGCC
AGCAACGCGGCCTTTTTACGGTTCCTGGCCTTTTGCTGGCCTTTTGCTCACATGTTCTTTCCTGCGTTAT
CCCCTGATTCTGTGGATAACCGTATTACCGCCTTTGAGTGAGCTGATACCGCTCGCCGCAGCCGAACGAC
CGAGCGCAGCGAGTCAGTGAGCGAGGAAGCGGAAG
Features (pLannotate 1.2.2; 15 found; start..end, strand, type, name):
      2..94      +  CDS            lacI (fragment): lac repressor; lacI; The lac repressor binds to the lac operator to inhibit transcription in E. coli. This inhibition can be relieved by adding lactose or isopropyl-β-D-thiogalactopyranoside (IPTG).
    107..128     +  protein_bind   CAP binding site: CAP binding activates transcription in the presence of cAMP. E. coli catabolite activator protein
    143..173     +  promoter       lac promoter: promoter for the E. coli lac operon
    181..197     +  protein_bind   lac operator: The lac repressor binds to the lac operator to inhibit transcription in E. coli. This inhibition can be relieved by adding lactose or isopropyl-β-D-thiogalactopyranoside (IPTG). lac repressor encoded by lacI
    239..257     +  promoter       SP6 promoter: promoter for bacteriophage SP6 RNA polymerase
    342..713     +  CDS            (3-F)Tyr-EGFP (fragment): (3-F)Tyr-EGFP is a basic (constitutively fluorescent) green fluorescent protein published in 2004, derived from Aequorea victoria.
    843..861     -  promoter       T7 promoter: promoter for bacteriophage T7 RNA polymerase
    864..1011    +  CDS            lacZα (fragment): LacZα fragment of β-galactosidase; lacZ fragment
   1021..1324    +  CDS            ccdB (fragment): CcdB, a bacterial toxin that poisons DNA gyrase; ccdB; Plasmids containing the ccdB gene cannot be propagated in standard E. coli strains.
   1372..1641    +  CDS            tnpA (fragment): TN5P_ECOLX - Also known as tnp. Experimental evidence at protein level: Swiss-Prot protein existence level 1. Mediates transposition of transposon Tn5 by a 'cut and paste' mechanism. First, the monomeric transposase binds the 19 bp inverted DNA repeats flanking the transposon. Then, dimerization of the DNA- bound transposase creates a synaptic DNA complex. After nicking of the first DNA strand, excision of the transposon proceeds through a series of intermediates. The transposase then mediates the insertion of the transposon at a new site by strand transfer. The activity of the wild- type tran
   1673..2467    +  CDS            NeoR/KanR: aminoglycoside phosphotransferase from Tn5; aph(3')-II (or nptII); confers resistance to neomycin, kanamycin, and G418 (Geneticin®)
   2488..2539    -  misc_feature   bom (fragment): basis of mobility region from pBR322
   2566..2654    +  promoter       AmpR promoter (fragment): bla
   2674..3048    +  CDS            BleoR: antibiotic-binding protein; Sh ble from Streptoalloteichus hindustanus; confers resistance to bleomycin, phleomycin, and Zeocin™
   3186..3774    +  rep_origin     ori: high-copy-number ColE1/pMB1/pBR322/pUC origin of replication
