[The description below was written by a language model from this plasmid's Addgene catalogue record and pLannotate feature annotations shown in this document.]
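Description:
TOPO 2-5 is an empty bacterial cloning backbone derived from PCR-BluntII TOPO and adapted for the GMAP modular DNA assembly system. GMAP sites #2 and #5 were inserted into the backbone so that digestion with PmeI linearizes the plasmid and exposes these sites at its ends, giving a GMAP-compatible recipient for gene modules flanked by the matching sites. The plasmid replicates in E. coli from a high-copy ColE1/pUC-type origin and is selected with kanamycin through the Tn5-derived NeoR/KanR aminoglycoside phosphotransferase gene. A Sh ble (BleoR) cassette behind a partial AmpR promoter is also annotated, as is usual for this backbone family. The catalogue lists the copy number as unknown.

The cloning region keeps the standard parental architecture: a CAP binding site, lac promoter and lac operator (the Plac named in the record), with SP6 and T7 phage promoters flanking the insertion site and pointing toward it. Downstream lie fragments of lacZα and ccdB, remnants of the lacZα-ccdB lethal fusion that the parental vector uses for positive selection of inserts.

Between the SP6 and T7 promoters the feature table also detects a partial EGFP-like coding fragment of about 370 nt. The catalogue entry does not mention this; it may be a stuffer or residual sequence associated with the GMAP sites, but the record does not explain it. The deposited sequence (3,955 nt) is also somewhat longer than the listed backbone size of 3,524 bp, which fits with added material at this position. The GMAP sites and the PmeI site are not annotated in the feature table. The construct serves as an entry-level vector for holding gene parts destined for modular GMAP assembly into larger constructs.
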