Addgene plasmid #68408: TOPO 2-5
Purpose: (Empty Backbone) TOPO backbone for GMAP genes with sites #2 and #5
Depositing lab: Tyler Jacks. Depositing organization: Massachusetts Institute of Technology. Publication: A Modular Assembly Platform for Rapid Generation of DNA Constructs. Akama-Garren EH, Joshi NS, Tammela T, Chang GP, Wagner BL, Lee DY, Rideout Iii WM, Papagiannakopoulos T, Xue W, Jacks T. Sci Rep. 2016 Feb 18;6:16836. doi: 10.1038/srep16836. PubMed 26887506.
Backbone
  Vector backbone: PCR-BluntII TOPO
  Backbone size (bp): 3524
  Modifications to backbone: GMAP sites #2 and #5 inserted into backbone such that linearization with PmeI yields a GMAP-compatible backbone
  Vector type: Bacterial Expression ; GMAP
  Promoter: Plac
Growth in bacteria
  Bacterial resistance: Kanamycin, 50 μg/mL
  Growth temperature: 37°C
  Growth strain: Stbl3
  Copy number: Unknown
Terms and licenses: Academic/Nonprofit Terms; Industry Terms: Not Available to Industry
How to cite: TOPO 2-5 was a gift from Tyler Jacks (Addgene plasmid # 68408 ; http://n2t.net/addgene:68408 ; RRID:Addgene_68408)
