>Addgene plasmid #68408 | TOPO 2-5 | addgene partial sequence | sequence record 123278 | pBR322ori-F 5'-GGGAAACGCCTGGTATCTTT-3'
TCTGACTTGAGCGTCGATTTTTGTGATGCTCGTCAGGGGGGCGGAGCCTATGGAAAAACGCCAGCAACGC
GGCCTTTTTACGGTTCCTGGCCTTTTGCTGGCCTTTTGCTCACATGTTCTTTCCTGCGTTATCCCCTGAT
TCTGTGGATAACCGTATTACCGCCTTTGAGTGAGCTGATACCGCTCGCCGCAGCCGAACGACCGAGCGCA
GCGAGTCAGTGAGCGAGGAAGCGGAAGAGCGCCCAATACGCAAACCGCCTCTCCCCGCGCGTTGGCCGAT
TCATTAATGCAGCTGGCACGACAGGTTTCCCGACTGGAAAGCGGGCAGTGAGCGCAACGCAATTAATGTG
AGTTAGCTCACTCATTAGGCACCCCAGGCTTTACACTTTATGCTTCCGGCTCGTATGTTGTGTGGAATTG
TGAGCGGATAACAATTTCACACAGGAAACAGCTATGACCATGATTACGCCAAGCTATTTAGGTGACACTA
TAGAATACTCAAGCTATGCATCAAGCTTGGTACCGAGCTCGGATCCTAACTCGAACGCTAGCTGTGCGAT
CGTTTAAACACCATGGTGTCTAAGGGCGAAGAGCTGTTCACCGGGGTGGTGCCCATCCTGGTCGAGCTGG
ACGGCGACGTAAACGGCCACAAGTTCAGCGTGTCCGGCGAGGGCGAGGGCGATGCCACCTACGGCAAGCT
GACCCTGAAGTTCATCTGCACCACCGGCAAGCTGCCCGTGCCCTGGCCCACCCTCGTGACCACCCTGACC
TACGGCGTGCAGTGCTTCAGCCGCTACCCCGACCACATGAAGCAGCACGACTTCTTCAAGTCCGCCATGC
CCGAAGGCTACGTCCAGGAGCGCACCATCTTCTTCAAGGACGACGGCAACTACAAGACCCGCGCCGAGGT
GAAGTTCGAGGGCGACACCCTGGTGAACCGCATCGAGCTGGTTTAAACGTTGTTGTTTGGGGTTGAATTA
CTCTGGATC
