>Addgene plasmid #68408 | TOPO 2-5 | addgene partial sequence | sequence record 123279 | Neo-R 5'-GCCCAGTCATAGCCGAATAG-3'
ACCTGCGTGCAATCCATCTTGTTCAATCATGCGAAACGATCCTCATCCTGTCTCTTGATCAGAGCTTGAT
CCCCTGCGCCATCAGATCCTTGGCGGCAAGAAAGCCATCCAGTTTACTTTGCAGGGCTTCCCAACCTTAC
CAGAGGGCGCCCCAGCTGGCAATTCCGGTTCGCTTGCTGTCCATAAAACCGCCCAGTCTAGCTATCGCCA
TGTAAGCCCACTGCAAGCTACCTGCTTTCTCTTTGCGCTTGCGTTTTCCCTTGTCCAGATAGCCCAGTAG
CTGACATTCATCCGGGGTCAGCACCGTTTCTGCGGACTGGCTTTCTACGTGAAAAGGATCTAGGTGAAGA
TCCTTTTTGATAATCTCATGCCTGACATTTATATTCCCCAGAACATCAGGTTAATGGCGTTTTTGATGTC
ATTTTCGCGGTGGCTGAGATCAGCCACTTCTTCCCCGATAACGGAGACCGGCACACTGGCCATATCGGTG
GTCATCATGCGCCAGCTTTCATCCCCGATATGCACCACCGGGTAAAGTTCACGGGAGACTTTATCTGACA
GCAGACGTGCACTGGCCAGGGGGATCACCATCCGTCGCCCCGGCGTGTCAATAATATCACTCTGTACATC
CACAAACAGACGATAACGGCTCTCTCTTTTATAGGTGTAAACCTTAAACTGCCGTACGTATAGGCTGCGC
AACTGTTGGGAAGGGCGATCGGTGCGGGCCTCTTCGCTATTACGCCAGCTGGCGAAAGGGGGATGTGCTG
CAAGGCGATTAAGTTGGGTAACGCCAGGGTTTTCCCAGTCACGACGTTGTAAAACGACGGCCAGTGAATT
GTAATACGACTCACTATAGGGCGAATTGGGCCCTCTAGATGCATGCTCGAGCGGCCGCCAGTGTGATGGA
TATCTGCAGAATTCCAGCACACTGGCGGCCGTTACTAGTGGATCCAGAGTAATTCAACCCCAAACAACAA
CGTTTAAACCAGCTCGATGCGGTTCACCAGGGTGTCGCCCTCGAACTTCACC
